>Addgene plasmid #241072 | pDMJ2-SARS-CoV-2-Spike (BA.2.75-2a) | addgene full sequence | sequence record 486197 | Addgene NGS Result
ATGTTCGTGTTTCTGGTTCTTCTTCCCCTGGTGTCTAGTCAGTGCGTCAACTTGATCACGCGAACACAGA
GCTACACCAATTCCTTTACACGAGGCGTCTACTATCCCGACAAGGTGTTCCGAAGCAGTGTTTTGCACTC
CACGCAGGACCTTTTCTTGCCCTTCTTCTCAAATGTGACTTGGTTTCATGCAATACACGTATCCGGGACT
AATGGCACTAAGAGATTCGACAATCCCGTGTTGCCTTTTAACGACGGCGTGTATTTTGCCAGTACAGAAA
AGAGCAATATTATCCGGGGATGGATCTTCGGCACGACTCTGGATAGTAAAACACAATCCCTGCTGATCGT
GAATAATGCGACAAACGTCGTCATAAAAGTCTGCGAGTTCCAGTTCTGCAACGACCCTTTCCTCGACGTG
TATTACCATGAGAACAATAAATCTCGGATGGAAAGTGAGCTGCGCGTGTACTCCAGTGCAAATAACTGTA
CTTTTGAGTACGTAAGCCAGCCTTTCCTGATGGACCTCGAAGGGAAACAGGGGAACTTTAAGAACCTGCG
CGAATTCGTGTTCAAGAACATCGACGGTTATTTTAAAATATACAGCAAGCACACCCCTGTGAACCTGGGC
AGAGATTTGCCACAAGGTTTTAGCGCCCTGGAACCCCTCGTGGACCTTCCTATCGGCATCAACATCACGC
GCTTCCAAACTCTGCTCGCACTGCATCGGTCTTATCTGACCCCTGGAGATTCATCCTCAAGCTGGACCGC
GGGTGCTGCTGCATATTATGTGGGATATCTGCAGCCTAGGACCTTCCTGCTCAAATACAACGAGAACGGC
ACCATCACTGACGCTGTTGATTGCGCGCTGGACCCATTGTCTGAAACCAAATGCACACTGAAAAGCTTCA
CAGTCGAGAAGGGCATTTACCAGACGAGCAACTTCAGAGTTCAGCCCACAGAGAGCATCGTTCGCTTCCC
CAACATTACCAATTTGTGCCCATTCCACGAGGTCTTTAACGCAACTACCTTTGCCAGTGTTTACGCCTGG
AACAGGAAACGGATATCCAATTGCGTGGCCGATTACAGCGTACTGTACAATTTCGCTCCCTTTTTCGCCT
TTAAATGCTACGGTGTCTCCCCTACGAAGCTGAATGATCTGTGCTTTACTAATGTCTATGCGGACAGCTT
CGTTATTAGAGGTAACGAGGTCAGCCAAATCGCCCCAGGGCAGACTGGAAACATAGCCGACTACAATTAC
AAACTGCCAGATGATTTCACCGGCTGCGTCATCGCCTGGAACTCCAATAAGCTCGATAGTAAAGTGAGCG
GCAATTACAACTATCTCTATAGGCTGTTTCGAAAGAGCAAGCTGAAACCTTTTGAGCGGGACATTTCAAC
AGAGATCTACCAGGCCGGAAACAAGCCCTGCAACGGGGTCGCCGGGTTCAATTGTTACTTCCCGCTGCAA
CGGTATGGATTTCGGCCGACTTACGGCGTTGGCCACCAGCCATATCGGGTGGTGGTGCTGTCATTTGAGC
TGCTTCATGCGCCTGCTACAGTATGTGGGCCTAAAAAGTCTACCAATCTGGTGAAAAATAAGTGCGTGAA
CTTCAACTTCAATGGCCTCACCGGGACAGGCGTGTTGACAGAATCCAATAAGAAATTCCTGCCATTCCAG
CAGTTCGGCAGGGATATCGCAGACACGACCGATGCGGTGCGAGATCCCCAGACATTGGAGATTCTGGACA
TTACTCCTTGTTCTTTTGGAGGAGTGAGTGTTATTACTCCCGGCACAAATACCTCAAATCAAGTCGCTGT
GCTGTATCAAGGTGTAAACTGTACCGAGGTCCCCGTGGCTATTCACGCCGACCAGCTGACCCCAACATGG
CGGGTATACAGCACCGGTTCTAATGTATTCCAGACCAGAGCCGGCTGCCTCATTGGAGCCGAGTACGTGA
ACAACTCTTATGAATGTGATATACCGATTGGAGCAGGTATCTGCGCCTCTTATCAGACCCAGACAAAGAG
CCACAGAAGGGCTAGGAGCGTGGCCTCCCAGTCCATAATCGCCTATACAATGTCACTGGGGGCTGAAAAT
TCAGTGGCATACAGTAACAACTCTATCGCTATCCCCACAAATTTTACCATCTCTGTGACTACAGAGATCC
TGCCAGTGTCTATGACTAAAACCTCCGTGGACTGTACCATGTACATCTGTGGTGATAGCACCGAATGTTC
CAACCTGCTCCTGCAGTACGGCAGCTTCTGCACACAGCTGAAGAGGGCACTGACAGGAATCGCCGTCGAA
CAGGATAAGAACACTCAGGAGGTGTTTGCGCAGGTTAAGCAGATTTACAAGACGCCACCAATCAAGTACT
TCGGTGGGTTCAATTTCTCTCAAATTCTGCCTGATCCTTCTAAGCCATCTAAGCGGAGCTTTATAGAGGA
TTTGCTCTTTAATAAGGTGACCCTCGCCGATGCTGGATTTATTAAGCAGTATGGCGACTGTTTGGGAGAC
ATTGCTGCTCGCGATCTGATATGTGCCCAGAAATTCAACGGGCTGACCGTACTCCCACCGCTGCTCACTG
ATGAGATGATCGCACAATATACCAGCGCCCTGCTGGCCGGCACTATTACATCCGGCTGGACGTTCGGAGC
AGGAGCCGCACTGCAAATACCTTTTGCCATGCAGATGGCATATCGCTTCAATGGGATCGGGGTGACCCAG
AACGTCCTGTACGAAAACCAGAAACTTATCGCTAACCAGTTCAATTCCGCCATTGGTAAAATCCAGGACA
GCTTGAGTTCCACAGCCAGCGCCCTCGGGAAATTGCAAGATGTAGTCAATCACAATGCACAAGCCCTGAA
TACTCTCGTCAAGCAACTGTCATCCAAGTTCGGTGCTATATCCTCCGTGCTGAATGATATCCTTAGTAGA
TTGGATAAGGTGGAGGCAGAAGTCCAGATCGACCGGCTTATTACTGGAAGGCTGCAGAGTCTGCAGACGT
ACGTCACGCAGCAGCTTATCAGAGCCGCCGAGATTAGAGCATCTGCGAATCTGGCTGCTACAAAGATGAG
TGAATGCGTGCTCGGGCAATCAAAGCGGGTCGACTTTTGTGGGAAGGGGTACCACCTCATGAGCTTCCCC
CAATCCGCCCCACATGGCGTTGTGTTCCTGCATGTTACTTACGTTCCCGCTCAAGAGAAGAACTTTACTA
CCGCTCCGGCGATCTGCCACGACGGTAAGGCACACTTTCCACGCGAAGGCGTCTTTGTTAGCAATGGAAC
ACACTGGTTTGTTACCCAGAGGAACTTTTATGAGCCCCAGATAATCACAACCGACAACACATTCGTATCT
GGGAACTGTGACGTAGTTATTGGGATCGTGAACAACACCGTGTACGATCCTCTCCAACCGGAACTTGACT
CTTTCAAGGAGGAACTGGATAAGTACTTTAAGAATCACACCTCACCCGATGTTGACCTCGGCGACATTTC
AGGAATTAATGCTAGCGTGGTGAACATCCAGAAAGAGATTGATAGACTTAACGAAGTGGCCAAGAACCTC
AACGAATCACTTATTGACCTGCAGGAGCTGGGAAAATATGAGCAGTACATTAAATGGCCTTGGTACATTT
GGCTGGGCTTTATAGCAGGCCTGATCGCTATCGTCATGGTGACCATCATGCTTTGTTGTATGACTAGCTG
CTGCAGCTGCCTCAAGGGCTGTTGTAGCTGCGGCTCTTGCTGTAAATAATGATGAGGATCCAGATCTGCT
GTGCCTTCTAGTTGCCAGCCATCTGTTGTTTGCCCCTCCCCCGTGCCTTCCTTGACCCTGGAAGGTGCCA
CTCCCACTGTCCTTTCCTAATAAAATGAGGAAATTGCATCGCATTGTCTGAGTAGGTGTCATTCTATTCT
GGGGGGTGGGGTGGGGCAGGACAGCAAGGGGGAGGATTGGGAAGACAATAGCAGGCATGCTGGGGATGCG
GTGGGCTCTATGGGTACCCAGGTGCTGAAGAATTGACCCGGTTCCTCCTGGGCCAGAAAGAAGCAGGCAC
ATCCCCTTCTCTGTGACACACCCTGTCCACGCCCCTGGTTCTTAGTTCCAGCCCCACTCATAGGACACTC
ATAGCTCAGGAGGGCTCCGCCTTCAATCCCACCCGCTAAAGTACTTGGAGCGGTCTCTCCCTCCCTCATC
AGCCCACCAAACCAAACCTAGCCTCCAAGAGTGGGAAGAAATTAAAGCAAGATAGGCTATTAAGTGCAGA
GGGAGAGAAAATGCCTCCAACATGTGAGGAAGTAATGAGAGAAATCATAGAATTTTAAGGCCATGATTTA
AGGCCAATCGGAAAGAACATGTGAGCAAAAGGCCAGCAAAAGGCCAGGAACCGTAAAAAGGCCGCGTTGC
TGGCGTTTTTCCATAGGCTCCGCCCCCCTGACGAGCATCACAAAAATCGACGCTCAAGTCAGAGGTGGCG
AAACCCGACAGGACTATAAAGATACCAGGCGTTTCCCCCTGGAAGCTCCCTCGTGCGCTCTCCTGTTCCG
ACCCTGCCGCTTACCGGATACCTGTCCGCCTTTCTCCCTTCGGGAAGCGTGGCGCTTTCTCATAGCTCAC
GCTGTAGGTATCTCAGTTCGGTGTAGGTCGTTCGCTCCAAGCTGGGCTGTGTGCACGAACCCCCCGTTCA
GCCCGACCGCTGCGCCTTATCCGGTAACTATCGTCTTGAGTCCAACCCGGTAAGACACGACTTATCGCCA
CTGGCAGCAGCCACTGGTAACAGGATTAGCAGAGCGAGGTATGTAGGCGGTGCTACAGAGTTCTTGAAGT
GGTGGCCTAACTACGGCTACACTAGAAGAACAGTATTTGGTATCTGCGCTCTGCTGAAGCCAGTTACCTT
CGGAAAAAGAGTTGGTAGCTCTTGATCCGGCAAACAAACCACCGCTGGTAGCGGTGGTTTTTTTGTTTGC
AAGCAGCAGATTACGCGCAGAAAAAAAGGATCTCAAGAAGATCCTTTGATCTTTTCTACGGGGTCTGACG
CTCAGTGGAACGAAAACTCACGTTAAGGGATTTTGGTCATGAGATTATCAAAAAGGATCTTCACCTAGAT
CCTTTTAAATTAAAAATGAAGTTTTAAATCAATCTAAAGTATATATGAGTAAACTTGGTCTGACAGTTAC
CAATGCTTAATCAGTGAGGCACCTATCTCAGCGATCTGTCTATTTCGTTCATCCATAGTTGCCTGACTCC
CCGTCGTGTAGATAACTACGATACGGGAGGGCTTACCATCTGGCCCCAGTGCTGCAATGATACCGCGAGA
CCCACGCTCACCGGCTCCAGATTTATCAGCAATAAACCAGCCAGCCGGAAGGGCCGAGCGCAGAAGTGGT
CCTGCAACTTTATCCGCCTCCATCCAGTCTATTAATTGTTGCCGGGAAGCTAGAGTAAGTAGTTCGCCAG
TTAATAGTTTGCGCAACGTTGTTGCCATTGCTACAGGCATCGTGGTGTCACGCTCGTCGTTTGGTATGGC
TTCATTCAGCTCCGGTTCCCAACGATCAAGGCGAGTTACATGATCCCCCATGTTGTGCAAAAAAGCGGTT
AGCTCCTTCGGTCCTCCGATCGTTGTCAGAAGTAAGTTGGCCGCAGTGTTATCACTCATGGTTATGGCAG
CACTGCATAATTCTCTTACTGTCATGCCATCCGTAAGATGCTTTTCTGTGACTGGTGAGTACTCAACCAA
GTCATTCTGAGAATAGTGTATGCGGCGACCGAGTTGCTCTTGCCCGGCGTCAATACGGGATAATACCGCG
CCACATAGCAGAACTTTAAAAGTGCTCATCATTGGAAAACGTTCTTCGGGGCGAAAACTCTCAAGGATCT
TACCGCTGTTGAGATCCAGTTCGATGTAACCCACTCGTGCACCCAACTGATCTTCAGCATCTTTTACTTT
CACCAGCGTTTCTGGGTGAGCAAAAACAGGAAGGCAAAATGCCGCAAAAAAGGGAATAAGGGCGACACGG
AAATGTTGAATACTCATACTCTTCCTTTTTCAATATTATTGAAGCATTTATCAGGGTTATTGTCTCATGA
GCGGATACATATTTGAATGTATTTAGAAAAATAAACAAATAGGGGTTCCGCGCACATTTCCCCGAAAAGT
GCCACCTGACGTCCCAATGATTGCACCATATGCGGTGTGAAATACCGCACAGATGCGTAAGGAGAAAATA
CCGCATCAGATTGGCTATTGGCCATTGCATACGTTGTATCCATATCATAATATGTACATTTATATTGGCT
CATGTCCAACATTACCGCCATGTTGACATTGATTATTGACTAGTTATTAATAGTAATCAATTACGGGGTC
ATTAGTTCATAGCCCATATATGGAGTTCCGCGTTACATAACTTACGGTAAATGGCCCGCCTGGCTGACCG
CCCAACGACCCCCGCCCATTGACGTCAATAATGACGTATGTTCCCATAGTAACGCCAATAGGGACTTTCC
ATTGACGTCAATGGGTGGAGTATTTACGGTAAACTGCCCACTTGGCAGTACATCAAGTGTATCATATGCC
AAGTACGCCCCCTATTGACGTCAATGACGGTAAATGGCCCGCCTGGCATTATGCCCAGTACATGACCTTA
TGGGACTTTCCTACTTGGCAGTACATCTACGTATTAGTCATCGCTATTACCATGGTGATGCGGTTTTGGC
AGTACATCAATGGGCGTGGATAGCGGTTTGACTCACGGGGATTTCCAAGTCTCCACCCCATTGACGTCAA
TGGGAGTTTGTTTTGGCACCAAAATCAACGGGACTTTCCAAAATGTCGTAACAACTCCGCCCCATTGACG
CAAATGGGCGGTAGGCGTGTACGGTGGGAGGTCTATATAAGCAGAGCTCGTTTAGTGAACCGTCAGATCG
CCTGGAGACGCCATCCACGCTGTTTTGACCTCCATAGAAGACACCGGGACCGATCCAGCCTCCATCGGCT
CGCATCTCTCCTTCACGCGCCCGCCGCCCTACCTGAGGCCGCCATCCACGCCGGTTGAGTCGCGTTCTGC
CGCCTCCCGCCTGTGGTGCCTCCTGAACTGCGTCCGCCGTCTAGGTAAGTTTAAAGCTCAGGTCGAGACC
GGGCCTTTGTCCGGCGCTCCCTTGGAGCCTACCTAGACTCAGCCGGCTCTCCACGCTTTGCCTGACCCTG
CTTGCTCAACTCTAGTTAACGGTGGAGGGCAGTGTAGTCTGAGCAGTACTCGTTGCTGCCGCGCGCGCCA
CCAGACATAATAGCTGACAGACTAACAGACTGTTCCTTTCCATGGGTCTTTTCTGCAGTCACCGTCGTCG
ACACGTGTGATCAGATATCGCGGCCGCTCTAGA
Features (pLannotate 1.2.2; 10 found; start..end, strand, type, name):
      1..3756    +  CDS            S: SPIKE_SARS2 - Experimental evidence at protein level: Swiss-Prot protein existence level 1. [Spike glycoprotein]: May down-regulate host tetherin (BST2) by lysosomal degradation, thereby counteracting its antiviral activity. From Severe acute respiratory syndrome coronavirus 2 (2019-nCoV) (SARS-CoV-2).
   3779..4003    +  polyA_signal   bGH poly(A) signal: bovine growth hormone polyadenylation signal
   4418..5006    -  rep_origin     ori: high-copy-number ColE1/pMB1/pBR322/pUC origin of replication
   5177..6037    -  CDS            AmpR: β-lactamase; bla; confers resistance to ampicillin, carbenicillin, and related antibiotics
   6038..6142    -  promoter       AmpR promoter: bla
   6182..6239    +  misc_feature   bom (fragment): basis of mobility region from pBR322
   6325..6704    +  enhancer       CMV enhancer: human cytomegalovirus immediate early enhancer
   6705..6908    +  promoter       CMV promoter: human cytomegalovirus (CMV) immediate early promoter
   6997..7224    +  LTR            5' LTR (truncated) (fragment): truncated 5' long terminal repeat (LTR) from human T-cell leukemia virus (HTLV) type 1
   7228..7338    +  intron         CMV intron (fragment): modified intron A from human cytomegalovirus
