[The description below was written by a language model from this plasmid's Addgene catalogue record and pLannotate feature annotations shown in this document.]
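Description:
pDMJ2-SARS-CoV-2-Spike (BA.2.75-2a) is a 7.4 kb mammalian expression plasmid built on the pDMJ2 backbone to produce a variant SARS-CoV-2 spike glycoprotein for pseudotyping viral particles. It is maintained in E. coli through a high-copy ColE1/pUC-type origin and selected with ampicillin via a β-lactamase gene driven by its own bla promoter. A small fragment of the pBR322 basis-of-mobility region is also annotated. No mammalian selection marker or reporter appears in the feature table, which is consistent with transient transfection use.

The spike coding sequence, made by gene synthesis, is annotated across about 3.76 kb and is followed by the bovine growth hormone polyadenylation signal. Because the plasmid is circular, the upstream regulatory block lies at the end of the numbered sequence. It comprises the human CMV immediate-early enhancer and promoter, then a fragment of the HTLV-1 5' LTR and a fragment of modified CMV intron A. Leader and intron elements of this kind are commonly placed in the 5' untranslated region to boost mRNA processing and expression.

The insert carries the mutation set listed for the BA.2.75 Omicron sublineage, including the 24–26 deletion, many receptor-binding-domain changes, D614G, and substitutions near the furin site such as N679K and P681H. R346T and S494R are listed first in the mutation field, but the record does not explain the "2a" designation. No epitope tag is annotated. The stated purpose is to supply spike in producer cells to make pseudotyped virus. The associated publication concerns computationally designed proteins that mimic antibody immune evasion.
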