Addgene plasmid #241072: pDMJ2-SARS-CoV-2-Spike (BA.2.75-2a)
Purpose: Expresses SARS-CoV-2 spike (BA.2.75-2a) protein for creating pseudotyped virus
Depositing lab: Jeremy Luban. Depositing organization: University of Massachusetts, Worcester. Publication: Computationally designed proteins mimic antibody immune evasion in viral evolution. Youssef N, Gurev S, Ghantous F, Brock KP, Jaimes JA, Thadani NN, Dauphin A, Sherman AC, Yurkovetskiy L, Soto D, Estanboulieh R, Kotzen B, Notin P, Kollasch AW, Cohen AA, Dross SE, Erasmus J, Fuller DH, Bjorkman PJ, Lemieux JE, Luban J, Seaman MS, Marks DS. Immunity. 2025 May 6:S1074-7613(25)00178-5. doi: 10.1016/j.immuni.2025.04.015. PubMed 40345199.
Backbone
  Vector backbone: pDMJ2
  Vector type: Mammalian Expression
Growth in bacteria
  Bacterial resistance: Ampicillin, 100 μg/mL
  Growth temperature: 37°C
  Growth strain: DH5alpha
  Copy number: High Copy
Gene/Insert
  Gene/Insert name: Spike (BA.2.75-2a)
  Species: SARS-CoV-2
  Mutation: R346T,S494R,T19I,L24del,P25del,P26del,A27S,G142D,K147E,W152R,F157L,I210V,V213G,G257S,G339H,S371F,S373P,S375F,T376A,D405N,R408S,K417N,N440K,G446S,N460K,S477N,T478K,E484A,Q498R,N501Y,Y505H,D614G,H655Y,N679K,P681H,N764K,D796Y,Q954H,N969K
  Entrez Gene: S (a.k.a. GU280_gp02, spike glycoprotein)
  Cloning method: Gene Synthesis
Terms and licenses: Academic/Nonprofit Terms; Industry Terms: Not Available to Industry
How to cite: pDMJ2-SARS-CoV-2-Spike (BA.2.75-2a) was a gift from Jeremy Luban (Addgene plasmid # 241072 ; http://n2t.net/addgene:241072 ; RRID:Addgene_241072)
